Addgene plasmid #201523: pEJS2217_Nme2-rAPOBEC-nt
Purpose: Mammalian expression of N-terminally fused Nme2-rAPOBEC-nt
Depositing lab: Erik Sontheimer. Depositing organization: University of Massachusetts, Worcester. Publication: Domain-inlaid Nme2Cas9 adenine base editors with improved activity and targeting scope. Bamidele N, Zhang H, Dong X, Cheng H, Gaston N, Feinzig H, Cao H, Kelly K, Watts JK, Xie J, Gao G, Sontheimer EJ. Nat Commun. 2024 Feb 17;15(1):1458. doi: 10.1038/s41467-024-45763-5. PubMed 38368418.
Backbone
  Vector backbone: pBT280
  Total vector size (bp): 7827
  Vector type: Mammalian Expression
Growth in bacteria
  Bacterial resistance: Ampicillin, 100 μg/mL
  Growth temperature: 37°C
  Growth strain: DH5alpha
  Copy number: Unknown
Gene/Insert
  Gene/Insert name: Nme2-rAPOBEC-nt
  Insert size (bp): 4428
  Promoter: CMV
  Cloning method: Gibson Cloning
  Sequencing primers: 5′ T7; 3′ M13 Reverse
Terms and licenses: Academic/Nonprofit Terms; Industry Terms: Not Available to Industry
Depositor comments: Please visit https://doi.org/10.1101/2023.04.14.536905 for bioRxiv preprint.
How to cite: pEJS2217_Nme2-rAPOBEC-nt was a gift from Erik Sontheimer (Addgene plasmid # 201523 ; http://n2t.net/addgene:201523 ; RRID:Addgene_201523)
