[The description below was written by a language model from this plasmid's Addgene catalogue record and pLannotate feature annotations shown in this document.]
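Description:
pEJS2217_Nme2-rAPOBEC-nt is a 7.8 kb mammalian expression plasmid built on the pBT280 backbone that encodes a cytosine base editor based on Nme2Cas9, a compact type II-C Cas9 from Neisseria meningitidis. It is propagated in E. coli through a high-copy ColE1/pUC-type origin and selected with ampicillin via the β-lactamase gene. Remnants of a lac promoter/operator region, a lacI fragment and a pBR322 bom fragment are backbone leftovers with no evident role in the payload. No mammalian selection marker is annotated, so the plasmid appears suited to transient transfection.

The roughly 4.4 kb insert is driven by the CMV immediate-early enhancer and promoter and terminated by the bovine growth hormone polyadenylation signal. A T7 promoter sits just upstream of the coding region and could support in vitro transcription. The open reading frame places rat APOBEC1, a cytidine deaminase, at the N-terminus ("nt" in the name), followed after a short unannotated gap, presumably a linker, by the Cas9 coding sequence and then a uracil glycosylase inhibitor (UGI) from phage PBS2. In this arrangement the Cas9 domain, directed by a guide RNA supplied separately, brings the deaminase to the target DNA strand, where it converts cytosine to uracil. UGI blocks uracil excision repair, favouring a C-to-T outcome. The record does not state whether the Cas9 is a nickase or catalytically dead variant, nor does it annotate nuclear localization signals.

The plasmid comes from a study of domain-inlaid Nme2Cas9 base editors, in which a terminally fused design like this one would plausibly serve as a comparator for editors with the deaminase inserted internally, although the record does not spell out that role.
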