Features (pLannotate 1.2.2; 17 found; start..end, strand, type, name):
    366..569     +  promoter       CMV promoter: human cytomegalovirus (CMV) immediate early promoter
    611..629     +  promoter       T7 promoter: promoter for bacteriophage T7 RNA polymerase
    703..1386    +  CDS            Apobec1: ABEC1_RAT - Experimental evidence at protein level: Swiss-Prot protein existence level 1. Catalytic component of the apolipoprotein B mRNA editing enzyme complex which is responsible for the postranscriptional editing of a CAA codon for Gln to a UAA codon for stop in the APOB mRNA. May also play a role in the epigenetic regulation of gene expression by participating in DNA demethylation. From Rattus norvegicus (Rat).
   1483..4725    +  CDS            cas9: CAS9_NEIMA - Experimental evidence at protein level: Swiss-Prot protein existence level 1. CRISPR (clustered regularly interspaced short palindromic repeat) is an adaptive immune system that provides protection against mobile genetic elements (viruses, transposable elements and conjugative plasmids). CRISPR clusters contain spacers, sequences complementary to antecedent mobile elements, and target invading nucleic acids. CRISPR clusters are transcribed and processed into CRISPR RNA (crRNA). In type II CRISPR systems correct processing of pre-crRNA requires a trans- encoded small RNA (tracrRNA)
   4756..5004    +  CDS            UGI: UNGI_BPPB2 - Experimental evidence at protein level: Swiss-Prot protein existence level 1. This protein binds specifically and reversibly to the host uracil-DNA glycosylase, preventing removal of uracil residues from PBS2 DNA by the host uracil-excision repair system. From Bacillus phage PBS2 (Bacteriophage PBS2).
   5122..5346    +  polyA_signal   bGH poly(A) signal: bovine growth hormone polyadenylation signal
   5350..5371    +  promoter       SV40 promoter (fragment): SV40 enhancer and early promoter
   5376..5392    +  misc_feature   MCS (fragment): pBluescript multiple cloning site
   5441..5457    -  protein_bind   lac operator: The lac repressor binds to the lac operator to inhibit transcription in E. coli. This inhibition can be relieved by adding lactose or isopropyl-β-D-thiogalactopyranoside (IPTG). lac repressor encoded by lacI
   5465..5495    -  promoter       lac promoter: promoter for the E. coli lac operon
   5510..5531    -  protein_bind   CAP binding site: CAP binding activates transcription in the presence of cAMP. E. coli catabolite activator protein
   5544..5636    -  CDS            lacI (fragment): lac repressor; lacI; The lac repressor binds to the lac operator to inhibit transcription in E. coli. This inhibition can be relieved by adding lactose or isopropyl-β-D-thiogalactopyranoside (IPTG).
   5819..6407    -  rep_origin     ori: high-copy-number ColE1/pMB1/pBR322/pUC origin of replication
   6578..7438    -  CDS            AmpR: β-lactamase; bla; confers resistance to ampicillin, carbenicillin, and related antibiotics
   7439..7543    -  promoter       AmpR promoter: bla
   7614..7658    -  misc_feature   bom (fragment): basis of mobility region from pBR322
   7813..365     +  enhancer       CMV enhancer (across the origin): human cytomegalovirus immediate early enhancer
>Addgene plasmid #201523 | pEJS2217_Nme2-rAPOBEC-nt | addgene full sequence | sequence record 403578 | Addgene NGS Result
CTAGTTATTAATAGTAATCAATTACGGGGTCATTAGTTCATAGCCCATATATGGAGTTCCGCGTTACATA
ACTTACGGTAAATGGCCCGCCTGGCTGACCGCCCAACGACCCCCGCCCATTGACGTCAATAATGACGTAT
GTTCCCATAGTAACGCCAATAGGGACTTTCCATTGACGTCAATGGGTGGAGTATTTACGGTAAACTGCCC
ACTTGGCAGTACATCAAGTGTATCATATGCCAAGTACGCCCCCTATTGACGTCAATGACGGTAAATGGCC
CGCCTGGCATTATGCCCAGTACATGACCTTATGGGACTTTCCTACTTGGCAGTACATCTACGTATTAGTC
ATCGCTATTACCATGGTGATGCGGTTTTGGCAGTACATCAATGGGCGTGGATAGCGGTTTGACTCACGGG
GATTTCCAAGTCTCCACCCCATTGACGTCAATGGGAGTTTGTTTTGGCACCAAAATCAACGGGACTTTCC
AAAATGTCGTAACAACTCCGCCCCATTGACGCAAATGGGCGGTAGGCGTGTACGGTGGGAGGTCTATATA
AGCAGAGCTGGTTTAGTGAACCGTCAGATCCGCTAGAGATCCGCGGCCGCTAATACGACTCACTATAGGG
AGAGCCGCCACCATGAAACGGACAGCCGACGGAAGCGAGTTCGAGTCACCAAAGAAGAAGCGGAAAGTCA
GTAGCTCAGAGACTGGCCCAGTGGCTGTGGACCCCACATTGAGACGGCGGATCGAGCCCCATGAGTTTGA
GGTATTCTTCGATCCGAGAGAGCTCCGCAAGGAGACCTGCCTGCTTTACGAAATTAATTGGGGGGGCCGG
CACTCCATTTGGCGACATACATCACAGAACACTAACAAGCACGTCGAAGTCAACTTCATCGAGAAGTTCA
CGACAGAAAGATATTTCTGTCCGAACACAAGGTGCAGCATTACCTGGTTTCTCAGCTGGAGCCCATGCGG
CGAATGTAGTAGGGCCATCACTGAATTCCTGTCAAGGTATCCCCACGTCACTCTGTTTATTTACATCGCA
AGGCTGTACCACCACGCTGACCCCCGCAATCGACAAGGCCTGCGGGATTTGATCTCTTCAGGTGTGACTA
TCCAAATTATGACTGAGCAGGAGTCAGGATACTGCTGGAGAAACTTTGTGAATTATAGCCCGAGTAATGA
AGCCCACTGGCCTAGGTATCCCCATCTGTGGGTACGACTGTACGTTCTTGAACTGTACTGCATCATACTG
GGCCTGCCTCCTTGTCTCAACATTCTGAGAAGGAAGCAGCCACAGCTGACATTCTTTACCATCGCTCTTC
AGTCTTGTCATTACCAGCGACTGCCCCCACACATTCTCTGGGCCACCGGGTTGAAATCTGGCGGATCTAG
CGGAGGATCCTCTGGCAGCGAGACACCAGGAACAAGCGAGTCAGCAACACCAGAGAGCAGTGGCGGCAGC
AGCGGCGGCAGCGCCGCCTTCAAGCCTAACCCAATCAATTACATCCTGGGACTGGCCATCGGAATCGCAT
CCGTGGGATGGGCTATGGTGGAGATCGACGAGGAGGAGAATCCTATCCGGCTGATCGATCTGGGCGTGAG
AGTGTTTGAGAGGGCCGAGGTGCCAAAGACCGGCGATTCTCTGGCTATGGCCCGGAGACTGGCACGGAGC
GTGAGGCGCCTGACACGGAGAAGGGCACACAGGCTGCTGAGGGCACGCCGGCTGCTGAAGAGAGAGGGCG
TGCTGCAGGCAGCAGACTTCGATGAGAATGGCCTGATCAAGAGCCTGCCAAACACCCCCTGGCAGCTGAG
AGCAGCCGCCCTGGACAGGAAGCTGACACCACTGGAGTGGTCTGCCGTGCTGCTGCACCTGATCAAGCAC
CGCGGCTACCTGAGCCAGCGGAAGAACGAGGGAGAGACAGCAGACAAGGAGCTGGGCGCCCTGCTGAAGG
GAGTGGCCAACAATGCCCACGCCCTGCAGACCGGCGATTTCAGGACACCTGCCGAGCTGGCCCTGAATAA
GTTTGAGAAGGAGTCCGGCCACATCAGAAACCAGAGGGGCGACTATAGCCACACCTTCTCCCGCAAGGAT
CTGCAGGCCGAGCTGATCCTGCTGTTCGAGAAGCAGAAGGAGTTTGGCAATCCACACGTGAGCGGAGGCC
TGAAGGAGGGAATCGAGACCCTGCTGATGACACAGAGGCCTGCCCTGTCCGGCGACGCAGTGCAGAAGAT
GCTGGGACACTGCACCTTCGAGCCTGCAGAGCCAAAGGCCGCCAAGAACACCTACACAGCCGAGCGGTTT
ATCTGGCTGACAAAGCTGAACAATCTGAGAATCCTGGAGCAGGGATCCGAGAGGCCACTGACCGACACAG
AGAGGGCCACCCTGATGGATGAGCCTTACCGGAAGTCTAAGCTGACATATGCCCAGGCCAGAAAGCTGCT
GGGCCTGGAGGACACCGCCTTCTTTAAGGGCCTGAGATACGGCAAGGATAATGCCGAGGCCTCCACACTG
ATGGAGATGAAGGCCTATCACGCCATCTCTCGCGCCCTGGAGAAGGAGGGCCTGAAGGACAAGAAGTCCC
CCCTGAACCTGAGCTCCGAGCTGCAGGATGAGATCGGCACCGCCTTCTCTCTGTTTAAGACCGACGAGGA
TATCACAGGCCGCCTGAAGGACAGGGTGCAGCCTGAGATCCTGGAGGCCCTGCTGAAGCACATCTCTTTC
GATAAGTTTGTGCAGATCAGCCTGAAGGCCCTGAGAAGGATCGTGCCACTGATGGAGCAGGGCAAGCGGT
ACGACGAGGCCTGCGCCGAGATCTACGGCGATCACTATGGCAAGAAGAACACAGAGGAGAAGATCTATCT
GCCCCCTATCCCTGCCGACGAGATCAGAAATCCTGTGGTGCTGAGGGCCCTGTCCCAGGCAAGAAAAGTG
ATCAACGGAGTGGTGCGCCGGTACGGATCTCCAGCCCGGATCCACATCGAGACCGCCAGAGAAGTGGGCA
AGAGCTTCAAGGACCGGAAGGAGATCGAGAAGAGACAGGAGGAGAATCGCAAGGATCGGGAGAAGGCCGC
CGCCAAGTTTAGGGAGTACTTCCCTAACTTTGTGGGCGAGCCAAAGTCTAAGGACATCCTGAAGCTGCGC
CTGTACGAGCAGCAGCACGGCAAGTGTCTGTATAGCGGCAAGGAGATCAATCTGGTGCGGCTGAACGAGA
AGGGCTATGTGGAGATCGATCACGCCCTGCCTTTCTCCAGAACCTGGGACGATTCTTTTAACAATAAGGT
GCTGGTGCTGGGCAGCGAGAACCAGAATAAGGGCAATCAGACACCATACGAGTATTTCAATGGCAAGGAC
AACTCCAGGGAGTGGCAGGAGTTCAAGGCCCGCGTGGAGACCTCTAGATTTCCCAGGAGCAAGAAGCAGC
GGATCCTGCTGCAGAAGTTCGACGAGGATGGCTTTAAGGAGTGCAACCTGAATGACACCAGATACGTGAA
CCGGTTCCTGTGCCAGTTTGTGGCCGATCACATCCTGCTGACCGGCAAGGGCAAGAGAAGGGTGTTCGCC
TCTAATGGCCAGATCACAAACCTGCTGAGGGGATTTTGGGGACTGAGGAAGGTGCGGGCAGAGAATGACA
GACACCACGCACTGGATGCAGTGGTGGTGGCATGCAGCACCGTGGCAATGCAGCAGAAGATCACAAGATT
CGTGAGGTATAAGGAGATGAACGCCTTTGACGGCAAGACCATCGATAAGGAGACAGGCAAGGTGCTGCAC
CAGAAGACCCACTTCCCCCAGCCTTGGGAGTTCTTTGCCCAGGAAGTGATGATCCGGGTGTTCGGCAAGC
CAGACGGCAAGCCTGAGTTTGAGGAGGCCGATACCCCAGAGAAGCTGAGGACACTGCTGGCAGAGAAGCT
GTCTAGCAGGCCAGAGGCAGTGCACGAGTACGTGACCCCACTGTTCGTGTCCAGGGCACCCAATCGGAAG
ATGTCTGGCGCCCACAAGGACACACTGAGAAGCGCCAAGAGGTTTGTGAAGCACAACGAGAAGATCTCCG
TGAAGAGAGTGTGGCTGACCGAGATCAAGCTGGCCGATCTGGAGAACATGGTGAATTACAAGAACGGCAG
GGAGATCGAGCTGTATGAGGCCCTGAAGGCAAGGCTGGAGGCCTACGGAGGAAATGCCAAGCAGGCCTTC
GACCCAAAGGATAACCCCTTTTATAAGAAGGGAGGACAGCTGGTGAAGGCCGTGCGGGTGGAGAAGACCC
AGGAGAGCGGCGTGCTGCTGAATAAGAAGAACGCCTACACAATCGCCGACAATGGCGATATGGTGAGAGT
GGACGTGTTCTGTAAGGTGGATAAGAAGGGCAAGAATCAGTACTTTATCGTGCCTATCTATGCCTGGCAG
GTGGCCGAGAACATCCTGCCAGACATCGATTGCAAGGGCTACAGAATCGACGATAGCTATACATTCTGTT
TTTCCCTGCACAAGTATGACCTGATCGCCTTCCAGAAGGATGAGAAGTCCAAGGTGGAGTTTGCCTACTA
TATCAATTGCGACTCCTCTAACGGCAGGTTCTACCTGGCCTGGCACGATAAGGGCAGCAAGGAGCAGCAG
TTTCGCATCTCCACCCAGAATCTGGTGCTGATCCAGAAGTATCAGGTGAACGAGCTGGGCAAGGAGATCA
GGCCATGTCGGCTGAAGAAGCGCCCACCCGTGCGGAGCGGAGGATCCGGAGGATCTGGAGGCAGCACCAA
CCTGTCTGACATCATCGAGAAGGAGACAGGCAAGCAGCTGGTCATCCAGGAGAGCATCCTGATGCTGCCC
GAAGAAGTCGAAGAAGTGATCGGAAACAAGCCTGAGAGCGATATCCTGGTCCATACCGCCTACGACGAGA
GTACCGACGAAAATGTGATGCTGCTGACATCCGACGCCCCAGAGTATAAGCCCTGGGCTCTGGTCATCCA
GGATTCCAACGGAGAGAACAAAATCAAAATGCTGTCTGGCGGCTCAAAAAGAACCGCCGACGGCAGCGAA
TTCGAGCCCAAGAAGAAGAGGAAAGTCTAACCGGTCATCATCACCATCACCATTGAGTTTAAACCCGCTG
ATCAGCCTCGACTGTGCCTTCTAGTTGCCAGCCATCTGTTGTTTGCCCCTCCCCCGTGCCTTCCTTGACC
CTGGAAGGTGCCACTCCCACTGTCCTTTCCTAATAAAATGAGGAAATTGCATCGCATTGTCTGAGTAGGT
GTCATTCTATTCTGGGGGGTGGGGTGGGGCAGGACAGCAAGGGGGAGGATTGGGAAGACAATAGCAGGCA
TGCTGGGGATGCGGTGGGCTCTATGGCTTCTGAGGCGGAAAGAACCAGCTGGGGCTCGATACCGTCGACC
TCTAGCTAGAGCTTGGCGTAATCATGGTCATAGCTGTTTCCTGTGTGAAATTGTTATCCGCTCACAATTC
CACACAACATACGAGCCGGAAGCATAAAGTGTAAAGCCTAGGGTGCCTAATGAGTGAGCTAACTCACATT
AATTGCGTTGCGCTCACTGCCCGCTTTCCAGTCGGGAAACCTGTCGTGCCAGCTGCATTAATGAATCGGC
CAACGCGCGGGGAGAGGCGGTTTGCGTATTGGGCGCACTTCCGCTTCCTCGCTCACTGACTCGCTGCGCT
CGGTCGTTCGGCTGCGGCGAGCGGTATCAGCTCACTCAAAGGCGGTAATACGGTTATCCACAGAATCAGG
GGATAACGCAGGAAAGAACATGTGAGCAAAAGGCCAGCAAAAGGCCAGGAACCGTAAAAAGGCCGCGTTG
CTGGCGTTTTTCCATAGGCTCCGCCCCCCTGACGAGCATCACAAAAATCGACGCTCAAGTCAGAGGTGGC
GAAACCCGACAGGACTATAAAGATACCAGGCGTTTCCCCCTGGAAGCTCCCTCGTGCGCTCTCCTGTTCC
GACCCTGCCGCTTACCGGATACCTGTCCGCCTTTCTCCCTTCGGGAAGCGTGGCGCTTTCTCATAGCTCA
CGCTGTAGGTATCTCAGTTCGGTGTAGGTCGTTCGCTCCAAGCTGGGCTGTGTGCACGAACCCCCCGTTC
AGCCCGACCGCTGCGCCTTATCCGGTAACTATCGTCTTGAGTCCAACCCGGTAAGACACGACTTATCGCC
ACTGGCAGCAGCCACTGGTAACAGGATTAGCAGAGCGAGGTATGTAGGCGGTGCTACAGAGTTCTTGAAG
TGGTGGCCTAACTACGGCTACACTAGAAGAACAGTATTTGGTATCTGCGCTCTGCTGAAGCCAGTTACCT
TCGGAAAAAGAGTTGGTAGCTCTTGATCCGGCAAACAAACCACCGCTGGTAGCGGTGGTTTTTTTGTTTG
CAAGCAGCAGATTACGCGCAGAAAAAAAGGATCTCAAGAAGATCCTTTGATCTTTTCTACGGGGTCTGAC
ACTCAGTGGAACGAAAACTCACGTTAAGGGATTTTGGTCATGAGATTATCAAAAAGGATCTTCACCTAGA
TCCTTTTAAATTAAAAATGAAGTTTTAAATCAATCTAAAGTATATATGAGTAAACTTGGTCTGACAGTTA
CCAATGCTTAATCAGTGAGGCACCTATCTCAGCGATCTGTCTATTTCGTTCATCCATAGTTGCCTGACTC
CCCGTCGTGTAGATAACTACGATACGGGAGGGCTTACCATCTGGCCCCAGTGCTGCAATGATACCGCGGG
ACCCACGCTCACCGGCTCCAGATTTATCAGCAATAAACCAGCCAGCCGGAAGGGCCGAGCGCAGAAGTGG
TCCTGCAACTTTATCCGCCTCCATCCAGTCTATTAATTGTTGCCGGGAAGCTAGAGTAAGTAGTTCGCCA
GTTAATAGTTTGCGCAACGTTGTTGCCATTGCTACAGGCATCGTGGTGTCACGCTCGTCGTTTGGTATGG
CTTCATTCAGCTCCGGTTCCCAACGATCAAGGCGAGTTACATGATCCCCCATGTTGTGCAAAAAAGCGGT
TAGCTCCTTCGGTCCTCCGATCGTTGTCAGAAGTAAGTTGGCCGCAGTGTTATCACTCATGGTTATGGCA
GCACTGCATAATTCTCTTACTGTCATGCCATCCGTAAGATGCTTTTCTGTGACTGGTGAGTACTCAACCA
AGTCATTCTGAGAATAGTGTATGCGGCGACCGAGTTGCTCTTGCCCGGCGTCAATACGGGATAATACCGC
GCCACATAGCAGAACTTTAAAAGTGCTCATCATTGGAAAACGTTCTTCGGGGCGAAAACTCTCAAGGATC
TTACCGCTGTTGAGATCCAGTTCGATGTAACCCACTCGTGCACCCAACTGATCTTCAGCATCTTTTACTT
TCACCAGCGTTTCTGGGTGAGCAAAAACAGGAAGGCAAAATGCCGCAGAAAAGGGAATAAGGGCGACACG
GAAATGTTGAATACTCATACTCTTCCTTTTTCAATATTATTGAAGCATTTATCAGGGTTATTGTCTCATG
AGCGGATACATATTTGAATGTATTTAGAAAAATAAACAAATAGGGGTTCCGCGCACATTTCCCCGAAAAG
TGCCACCTGACGTCGACGGATCGGGAGATCGATCTCCCGATCCCCTAGGGTCGACTCTCAGTACAATCTG
CTCTGATGCCGCATAGTTAAGCCAGTATCTGCTCCCTGCTTGTGTGTTGGAGGTCGCTGAGTAGTGCGCG
AGCAAAATTTAAGCTACAACAAGGCAAGGCTTGACCGACAATTGCATGAAGAATCTGCTTAGGGTTAGGC
GTTTTGCGCTGCTTCGCGATGTACGGGCCAGATATACGCGTTGACATTGATTATTGA
